Addgene plasmid #116868: NES-EGFP-PH-ARNO2G-I303Ex2
Purpose: PIP3 biosensor
Depositing lab: Gerry Hammond. Publication: A high-avidity biosensor reveals plasma membrane PI(3,4)P2 is predominantly a class I PI3K signaling product. Goulden BD, Pacheco J, Dull A, Zewe JP, Deiters A, Hammond GRV. J Cell Biol. 2019 Mar 4;218(3):1066-1079. doi: 10.1083/jcb.201809026. Epub 2018 Dec 27. PubMed 30591513.
Backbone
  Vector backbone: pEGFP-C1
  Backbone manufacturer: Clontech
  Total vector size (bp): 6291
  Vector type: Mammalian Expression
  Selectable markers: Neomycin (select with G418)
Growth in bacteria
  Bacterial resistance: Kanamycin, 50 μg/mL
  Growth temperature: 37°C
  Growth strain: NEB Stable
  Copy number: High Copy
Gene/Insert
  Gene/Insert name: CYTH2
  Species: H. sapiens (human)
  Insert size (bp): 447
  Mutation: amind acids 252-399, isoleucine 303 changed to glutamic acid; tandem dimer
  Entrez Gene: CYTH2 (a.k.a. ARNO, CTS18, CTS18.1, PSCD2, PSCD2L, SEC7L, Sec7p-L, Sec7p-like, cytohesin-2)
  Tag / fusion protein: EGFP (N terminal on insert); X.leavis map2k1.L(32-44) (N terminal on insert)
  Cloning method: Gibson Cloning
  Sequencing primers: 5′ EGFP-C1; 3′ SV40-pArev
Terms and licenses: Academic/Nonprofit Terms; Industry Terms: Not Available to Industry
Depositor comments: Please visit https://www.biorxiv.org/content/early/2018/09/06/410811 for bioRxiv preprint.
How to cite: NES-EGFP-PH-ARNO2G-I303Ex2 was a gift from Gerry Hammond (Addgene plasmid # 116868 ; http://n2t.net/addgene:116868 ; RRID:Addgene_116868)
