[The description below was written by a language model from this plasmid's Addgene catalogue record and pLannotate feature annotations shown in this document.]
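Description:
NES-EGFP-PH-ARNO2G-I303Ex2 is a mammalian expression plasmid built on the pEGFP-C1 backbone that encodes a fluorescent biosensor for the lipid PIP3. It is propagated in bacteria through a high-copy ColE1/pUC-type origin. A single NeoR/KanR (Tn5 aminoglycoside phosphotransferase) cassette provides selection in both hosts. This cassette is preceded by a bacterial bla promoter and by the SV40 enhancer/early promoter, and it ends with an HSV TK polyadenylation signal, so it gives kanamycin resistance in E. coli and G418 resistance in transfected mammalian cells. An f1 origin is also present. Short annotated fragments of ble, SV40 large T antigen and a bGH poly(A) signal look like backbone remnants rather than functional elements.

The payload is expressed from the CMV immediate-early enhancer and promoter and terminated by the SV40 poly(A) signal. According to the catalogue, the fusion begins with residues 32–44 of Xenopus laevis map2k1, evidently the "NES" (nuclear export sequence) of the construct name. This segment is not annotated separately, but a gap upstream of EGFP could accommodate it. EGFP follows, then two tandem copies of human CYTH2 (ARNO/cytohesin-2) residues 252–399, the PH-domain region, each carrying the I303E substitution. The two copies appear in the feature table as adjacent CYTH2 fragments separated by a short linker. Duplicating the lipid-binding domain would be expected to increase avidity for the membrane, and nuclear export should keep the unbound probe in the cytoplasm. The record does not explain the purpose of the I303E change. The stated use is as a PIP3 biosensor, presumably read out by imaging EGFP localisation in live cells. The catalogue lists a total size of 6,291 bp, but the sequenced record is 5,694 nt, a discrepancy the record leaves unexplained.
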