Features (pLannotate 1.2.2; 17 found; start..end, strand, type, name):
     61..364     +  enhancer       CMV enhancer: human cytomegalovirus immediate early enhancer
    365..568     +  promoter       CMV promoter: human cytomegalovirus (CMV) immediate early promoter
    658..1374    +  CDS            EGFP: EGFP is a basic (constitutively fluorescent) green fluorescent protein published in 1996, derived from Aequorea victoria. It is reported to be a rapidly-maturing weak dimer with moderate acid sensitivity.
   1375..1419    +  misc_feature   MCS (fragment): multiple cloning site
   1423..1866    +  CDS            CYTH2 (fragment): CYH2_HUMAN - Also known as ARNO, PSCD2, PSCD2L. Experimental evidence at protein level: Swiss-Prot protein existence level 1. Acts as a guanine-nucleotide exchange factor (GEF). Promotes guanine-nucleotide exchange on ARF1, ARF3 and ARF6. Activates ARF factors through replacement of GDP with GTP (By similarity). The cell membrane form, in association with ARL4 proteins, recruits ARF6 to the plasma membrane (PubMed:17398095). Involved in neurite growth (By similarity). From Homo sapiens (Human).
   1891..2334    +  CDS            CYTH2 (fragment): CYH2_HUMAN - Also known as ARNO, PSCD2, PSCD2L. Experimental evidence at protein level: Swiss-Prot protein existence level 1. Acts as a guanine-nucleotide exchange factor (GEF). Promotes guanine-nucleotide exchange on ARF1, ARF3 and ARF6. Activates ARF factors through replacement of GDP with GTP (By similarity). The cell membrane form, in association with ARL4 proteins, recruits ARF6 to the plasma membrane (PubMed:17398095). Involved in neurite growth (By similarity). From Homo sapiens (Human).
   2338..2363    +  misc_feature   MCS (fragment): multiple cloning site
   2375..2459    +  CDS            large T antigen (fragment): large T antigen from SV40 (simian virus 40)
   2482..2603    +  polyA_signal   SV40 poly(A) signal: SV40 polyadenylation signal
   2637..3065    -  rep_origin     f1 ori (sequence partly withheld): f1 bacteriophage origin of replication; arrow indicates direction of (+) strand synthesis
   3092..3196    +  promoter       AmpR promoter: bla
   3198..3555    +  promoter       SV40 promoter: SV40 enhancer and early promoter
   3590..4384    +  CDS            NeoR/KanR: aminoglycoside phosphotransferase from Tn5; aph(3')-II (or nptII); confers resistance to neomycin, kanamycin, and G418 (Geneticin®)
   4405..4557    +  CDS            ble (fragment): BLE_KLEPN - Experimental evidence at protein level: Swiss-Prot protein existence level 1. Binding protein with a strong affinity to the bleomycin family of antibiotics. Binds to CL990; an antimitotic-antibiotic compound. From Klebsiella pneumoniae.
   4616..4663    +  polyA_signal   HSV TK poly(A) signal: herpes simplex virus thymidine kinase polyadenylation signal (Cole and Stacy, 1985)
   4754..4770    -  polyA_signal   bGH poly(A) signal (fragment): bovine growth hormone polyadenylation signal
   4992..5580    +  rep_origin     ori: high-copy-number ColE1/pMB1/pBR322/pUC origin of replication
>Addgene plasmid #116868 | NES-EGFP-PH-ARNO2G-I303Ex2 | depositor full sequence | sequence record 219824 | NES-EGFP-PH-ARNO2G-I303Ex2 sequence 5694 bps
TAGTTATTAATAGTAATCAATTACGGGGTCATTAGTTCATAGCCCATATATGGAGTTCCGCGTTACATAA
CTTACGGTAAATGGCCCGCCTGGCTGACCGCCCAACGACCCCCGCCCATTGACGTCAATAATGACGTATG
TTCCCATAGTAACGCCAATAGGGACTTTCCATTGACGTCAATGGGTGGAGTATTTACGGTAAACTGCCCA
CTTGGCAGTACATCAAGTGTATCATATGCCAAGTACGCCCCCTATTGACGTCAATGACGGTAAATGGCCC
GCCTGGCATTATGCCCAGTACATGACCTTATGGGACTTTCCTACTTGGCAGTACATCTACGTATTAGTCA
TCGCTATTACCATGGTGATGCGGTTTTGGCAGTACATCAATGGGCGTGGATAGCGGTTTGACTCACGGGG
ATTTCCAAGTCTCCACCCCATTGACGTCAATGGGAGTTTGTTTTGGCACCAAAATCAACGGGACTTTCCA
AAATGTCGTAACAACTCCGCCCCATTGACGCAAATGGGCGGTAGGCGTGTACGGTGGGAGGTCTATATAA
GCAGAGCTGGTTTAGTGAACCGTCAGATCCGCTAGCCACCATGGCTCTGCAGAAAAAGTTGGAAGAGCTT
GAGCTGGATGAGGCACCGGTCGCCACCATGGTGAGCAAGGGCGAGGAGCTGTTCACCGGGGTGGTGCCCA
TCCTGGTCGAGCTGGACGGCGACGTAAACGGCCACAAGTTCAGCGTGTCCGGCGAGGGCGAGGGCGATGC
CACCTACGGCAAGCTGACCCTGAAGTTCATCTGCACCACCGGCAAGCTGCCCGTGCCCTGGCCCACCCTC
GTGACCACCCTGACCTACGGCGTGCAGTGCTTCAGCCGCTACCCCGACCACATGAAGCAGCACGACTTCT
TCAAGTCCGCCATGCCCGAAGGCTACGTCCAGGAGCGCACCATCTTCTTCAAGGACGACGGCAACTACAA
GACCCGCGCCGAGGTGAAGTTCGAGGGCGACACCCTGGTGAACCGCATCGAGCTGAAGGGCATCGACTTC
AAGGAGGACGGCAACATCCTGGGGCACAAGCTGGAGTACAACTACAACAGCCACAACGTCTATATCATGG
CCGACAAGCAGAAGAACGGCATCAAGGTGAACTTCAAGATCCGCCACAACATCGAGGACGGCAGCGTGCA
GCTCGCCGACCACTACCAGCAGAACACCCCCATCGGCGACGGCCCCGTGCTGCTGCCCGACAACCACTAC
CTGAGCACCCAGTCCGCCCTGAGCAAAGACCCCAACGAGAAGCGCGATCACATGGTCCTGCTGGAGTTCG
TGACCGCCGCCGGGATCACTCTCGGCATGGACGAGCTGTACAAGTCCGGACTCAGATCTCGAGCTCAAGC
TTCGAATTCTGCAGTCGACATGGACCTGACCCACACCTTCTTCAACCCGGACCGGGAGGGCTGGCTCCTG
AAGCTGGGGGGCCGGGTGAAGACGTGGAAGCGGCGCTGGTTTATCCTCACAGACAACTGCCTCTACTACT
TTGAGTACACCACGGACAAGGAGCCCCGAGGAGAGATCCCCCTCGAGAATCTGAGCATCCGAGAGGTGGA
CGACCCCCGGAAACCGAACTGCTTTGAACTTTACATCCCCAACAACAAGGGGCAGCTCATCAAAGCCTGC
AAAACTGAGGCGGACGGCCGAGTGGTGGAGGGAAACCACATGGTGTACCGGATCTCGGCCCCCACGCAGG
AGGAGAAGGACGAGTGGATCAAGTCCATCCAGGCGGCTGTGAGTGTGGACCCCTTCTATGAGATGCTGGC
AGCGAGAAAGAAGCGGATTTCAGTCAAGAAGAAGCAGGAGCAGCCCGGGGGATCGGGTGGTGTCGACATG
GACCTGACCCACACCTTCTTCAACCCGGACCGGGAGGGCTGGCTCCTGAAGCTGGGGGGCCGGGTGAAGA
CGTGGAAGCGGCGCTGGTTTATCCTCACAGACAACTGCCTCTACTACTTTGAGTACACCACGGACAAGGA
GCCCCGAGGAGAGATCCCCCTCGAGAATCTGAGCATCCGAGAGGTGGACGACCCCCGGAAACCGAACTGC
TTTGAACTTTACATCCCCAACAACAAGGGGCAGCTCATCAAAGCCTGCAAAACTGAGGCGGACGGCCGAG
TGGTGGAGGGAAACCACATGGTGTACCGGATCTCGGCCCCCACGCAGGAGGAGAAGGACGAGTGGATCAA
GTCCATCCAGGCGGCTGTGAGTGTGGACCCCTTCTATGAGATGCTGGCAGCGAGAAAGAAGCGGATTTCA
GTCAAGAAGAAGCAGGAGCAGCCCTGAGGTACCGCGGGCCCGGGATCCACCGGATCTAGATAACTGATCA
TAATCAGCCATACCACATTTGTAGAGGTTTTACTTGCTTTAAAAAACCTCCCACACCTCCCCCTGAACCT
GAAACATAAAATGAATGCAATTGTTGTTGTTAACTTGTTTATTGCAGCTTATAATGGTTACAAATAAAGC
AATAGCATCACAAATTTCACAAATAAAGCATTTTTTTCACTGCATTCTAGTTGTGGTTTGTCCAAACTCA
TCAATGTATCTTAACGCGTAAATTGTAAGCGTTAATATTTTGTTAAAATTCGCGTTAAATTTTTGTTAAA
TCAGCTCATTTTTTAACCAATAGGCCGAAATCGGCAAAATCCCTTATAAATCAAAAGAATAGACCGAGAT
AGGGT
[37 nt withheld, positions 2736-2772]
AAAGAACGTGGACTCCAACGTCAAAGG
[49 nt withheld, positions 2800-2848]
T
[91 nt withheld, positions 2850-2940]
G
[124 nt withheld, positions 2942-3065]
CAGGTGGCACTTTTCGGGGAAATGTGCGCGGAACCCCTATTTGTTTATTTTTCTAAATACATTCAAATAT
GTATCCGCTCATGAGACAATAACCCTGATAAATGCTTCAATAATATTGAAAAAGGAAGAGTCCTGAGGCG
GAAAGAACCAGCTGTGGAATGTGTGTCAGTTAGGGTGTGGAAAGTCCCCAGGCTCCCCAGCAGGCAGAAG
TATGCAAAGCATGCATCTCAATTAGTCAGCAACCAGGTGTGGAAAGTCCCCAGGCTCCCCAGCAGGCAGA
AGTATGCAAAGCATGCATCTCAATTAGTCAGCAACCATAGTCCCGCCCCTAACTCCGCCCATCCCGCCCC
TAACTCCGCCCAGTTCCGCCCATTCTCCGCCCCATGGCTGACTAATTTTTTTTATTTATGCAGAGGCCGA
GGCCGCCTCGGCCTCTGAGCTATTCCAGAAGTAGTGAGGAGGCTTTTTTGGAGGCCTAGGCTTTTGCAAA
GATCGATCAAGAGACAGGATGAGGATCGTTTCGCATGATTGAACAAGATGGATTGCACGCAGGTTCTCCG
GCCGCTTGGGTGGAGAGGCTATTCGGCTATGACTGGGCACAACAGACAATCGGCTGCTCTGATGCCGCCG
TGTTCCGGCTGTCAGCGCAGGGGCGCCCGGTTCTTTTTGTCAAGACCGACCTGTCCGGTGCCCTGAATGA
ACTGCAAGACGAGGCAGCGCGGCTATCGTGGCTGGCCACGACGGGCGTTCCTTGCGCAGCTGTGCTCGAC
GTTGTCACTGAAGCGGGAAGGGACTGGCTGCTATTGGGCGAAGTGCCGGGGCAGGATCTCCTGTCATCTC
ACCTTGCTCCTGCCGAGAAAGTATCCATCATGGCTGATGCAATGCGGCGGCTGCATACGCTTGATCCGGC
TACCTGCCCATTCGACCACCAAGCGAAACATCGCATCGAGCGAGCACGTACTCGGATGGAAGCCGGTCTT
GTCGATCAGGATGATCTGGACGAAGAGCATCAGGGGCTCGCGCCAGCCGAACTGTTCGCCAGGCTCAAGG
CGAGCATGCCCGACGGCGAGGATCTCGTCGTGACCCATGGCGATGCCTGCTTGCCGAATATCATGGTGGA
AAATGGCCGCTTTTCTGGATTCATCGACTGTGGCCGGCTGGGTGTGGCGGACCGCTATCAGGACATAGCG
TTGGCTACCCGTGATATTGCTGAAGAGCTTGGCGGCGAATGGGCTGACCGCTTCCTCGTGCTTTACGGTA
TCGCCGCTCCCGATTCGCAGCGCATCGCCTTCTATCGCCTTCTTGACGAGTTCTTCTGAGCGGGACTCTG
GGGTTCGAAATGACCGACCAAGCGACGCCCAACCTGCCATCACGAGATTTCGATTCCACCGCCGCCTTCT
ATGAAAGGTTGGGCTTCGGAATCGTTTTCCGGGACGCCGGCTGGATGATCCTCCAGCGCGGGGATCTCAT
GCTGGAGTTCTTCGCCCACCCTAGGGGGAGGCTAACTGAAACACGGAAGGAGACAATACCGGAAGGAACC
CGCGCTATGACGGCAATAAAAAGACAGAATAAAACGCACGGTGTTGGGTCGTTTGTTCATAAACGCGGGG
TTCGGTCCCAGGGCTGGCACTCTGTCGATACCCCACCGAGACCCCATTGGGGCCAATACGCCCGCGTTTC
TTCCTTTTCCCCACCCCACCCCCCAAGTTCGGGTGAAGGCCCAGGGCTCGCAGCCAACGTCGGGGCGGCA
GGCCCTGCCATAGCCTCAGGTTACTCATATATACTTTAGATTGATTTAAAACTTCATTTTTAATTTAAAA
GGATCTAGGTGAAGATCCTTTTTGATAATCTCATGACCAAAATCCCTTAACGTGAGTTTTCGTTCCACTG
AGCGTCAGACCCCGTAGAAAAGATCAAAGGATCTTCTTGAGATCCTTTTTTTCTGCGCGTAATCTGCTGC
TTGCAAACAAAAAAACCACCGCTACCAGCGGTGGTTTGTTTGCCGGATCAAGAGCTACCAACTCTTTTTC
CGAAGGTAACTGGCTTCAGCAGAGCGCAGATACCAAATACTGTCCTTCTAGTGTAGCCGTAGTTAGGCCA
CCACTTCAAGAACTCTGTAGCACCGCCTACATACCTCGCTCTGCTAATCCTGTTACCAGTGGCTGCTGCC
AGTGGCGATAAGTCGTGTCTTACCGGGTTGGACTCAAGACGATAGTTACCGGATAAGGCGCAGCGGTCGG
GCTGAACGGGGGGTTCGTGCACACAGCCCAGCTTGGAGCGAACGACCTACACCGAACTGAGATACCTACA
GCGTGAGCTATGAGAAAGCGCCACGCTTCCCGAAGGGAGAAAGGCGGACAGGTATCCGGTAAGCGGCAGG
GTCGGAACAGGAGAGCGCACGAGGGAGCTTCCAGGGGGAAACGCCTGGTATCTTTATAGTCCTGTCGGGT
TTCGCCACCTCTGACTTGAGCGTCGATTTTTGTGATGCTCGTCAGGGGGGCGGAGCCTATGGAAAAACGC
CAGCAACGCGGCCTTTTTACGGTTCCTGGCCTTTTGCTGGCCTTTTGCTCACATGTTCTTTCCTGCGTTA
TCCCCTGATTCTGTGGATAACCGTATTACCGCCATGCAT
