Features (pLannotate 1.2.2; 17 found; start..end, strand, type, name):
     61..364     +  enhancer       CMV enhancer: human cytomegalovirus immediate early enhancer
    365..568     +  promoter       CMV promoter: human cytomegalovirus (CMV) immediate early promoter
    658..1374    +  CDS            EGFP: EGFP is a basic (constitutively fluorescent) green fluorescent protein published in 1996, derived from Aequorea victoria. It is reported to be a rapidly-maturing weak dimer with moderate acid sensitivity.
   1375..1419    +  misc_feature   MCS (fragment): multiple cloning site
   1423..1866    +  CDS            CYTH2 (fragment): CYH2_HUMAN - Also known as ARNO, PSCD2, PSCD2L. Experimental evidence at protein level: Swiss-Prot protein existence level 1. Acts as a guanine-nucleotide exchange factor (GEF). Promotes guanine-nucleotide exchange on ARF1, ARF3 and ARF6. Activates ARF factors through replacement of GDP with GTP (By similarity). The cell membrane form, in association with ARL4 proteins, recruits ARF6 to the plasma membrane (PubMed:17398095). Involved in neurite growth (By similarity). From Homo sapiens (Human).
   1891..2334    +  CDS            CYTH2 (fragment): CYH2_HUMAN - Also known as ARNO, PSCD2, PSCD2L. Experimental evidence at protein level: Swiss-Prot protein existence level 1. Acts as a guanine-nucleotide exchange factor (GEF). Promotes guanine-nucleotide exchange on ARF1, ARF3 and ARF6. Activates ARF factors through replacement of GDP with GTP (By similarity). The cell membrane form, in association with ARL4 proteins, recruits ARF6 to the plasma membrane (PubMed:17398095). Involved in neurite growth (By similarity). From Homo sapiens (Human).
   2338..2363    +  misc_feature   MCS (fragment): multiple cloning site
   2375..2459    +  CDS            large T antigen (fragment): large T antigen from SV40 (simian virus 40)
   2482..2603    +  polyA_signal   SV40 poly(A) signal: SV40 polyadenylation signal
   2637..3065    -  rep_origin     f1 ori (sequence partly withheld): f1 bacteriophage origin of replication; arrow indicates direction of (+) strand synthesis
   3092..3196    +  promoter       AmpR promoter: bla
   3198..3555    +  promoter       SV40 promoter: SV40 enhancer and early promoter
   3590..4384    +  CDS            NeoR/KanR: aminoglycoside phosphotransferase from Tn5; aph(3')-II (or nptII); confers resistance to neomycin, kanamycin, and G418 (Geneticin®)
   4405..4557    +  CDS            ble (fragment): BLE_KLEPN - Experimental evidence at protein level: Swiss-Prot protein existence level 1. Binding protein with a strong affinity to the bleomycin family of antibiotics. Binds to CL990; an antimitotic-antibiotic compound. From Klebsiella pneumoniae.
   4616..4663    +  polyA_signal   HSV TK poly(A) signal: herpes simplex virus thymidine kinase polyadenylation signal (Cole and Stacy, 1985)
   4754..4770    -  polyA_signal   bGH poly(A) signal (fragment): bovine growth hormone polyadenylation signal
   4992..5580    +  rep_origin     ori: high-copy-number ColE1/pMB1/pBR322/pUC origin of replication
>Addgene plasmid #116868 | NES-EGFP-PH-ARNO2G-I303Ex2 | addgene full sequence | sequence record 224721 | Addgene NGS Result
TAGTTATTAATAGTAATCAATTACGGGGTCATTAGTTCATAGCCCATATATGGAGTTCCGCGTTACATAA
CTTACGGTAAATGGCCCGCCTGGCTGACCGCCCAACGACCCCCGCCCATTGACGTCAATAATGACGTATG
TTCCCATAGTAACGCCAATAGGGACTTTCCATTGACGTCAATGGGTGGAGTATTTACGGTAAACTGCCCA
CTTGGCAGTACATCAAGTGTATCATATGCCAAGTACGCCCCCTATTGACGTCAATGACGGTAAATGGCCC
GCCTGGCATTATGCCCAGTACATGACCTTATGGGACTTTCCTACTTGGCAGTACATCTACGTATTAGTCA
TCGCTATTACCATGGTGATGCGGTTTTGGCAGTACATCAATGGGCGTGGATAGCGGTTTGACTCACGGGG
ATTTCCAAGTCTCCACCCCATTGACGTCAATGGGAGTTTGTTTTGGCACCAAAATCAACGGGACTTTCCA
AAATGTCGTAACAACTCCGCCCCATTGACGCAAATGGGCGGTAGGCGTGTACGGTGGGAGGTCTATATAA
GCAGAGCTGGTTTAGTGAACCGTCAGATCCGCTAGCCACCATGGCTCTGCAGAAAAAGTTGGAAGAGCTT
GAGCTGGATGAGGCACCGGTCGCCACCATGGTGAGCAAGGGCGAGGAGCTGTTCACCGGGGTGGTGCCCA
TCCTGGTCGAGCTGGACGGCGACGTAAACGGCCACAAGTTCAGCGTGTCCGGCGAGGGCGAGGGCGATGC
CACCTACGGCAAGCTGACCCTGAAGTTCATCTGCACCACCGGCAAGCTGCCCGTGCCCTGGCCCACCCTC
GTGACCACCCTGACCTACGGCGTGCAGTGCTTCAGCCGCTACCCCGACCACATGAAGCAGCACGACTTCT
TCAAGTCCGCCATGCCCGAAGGCTACGTCCAGGAGCGCACCATCTTCTTCAAGGACGACGGCAACTACAA
GACCCGCGCCGAGGTGAAGTTCGAGGGCGACACCCTGGTGAACCGCATCGAGCTGAAGGGCATCGACTTC
AAGGAGGACGGCAACATCCTGGGGCACAAGCTGGAGTACAACTACAACAGCCACAACGTCTATATCATGG
CCGACAAGCAGAAGAACGGCATCAAGGTGAACTTCAAGATCCGCCACAACATCGAGGACGGCAGCGTGCA
GCTCGCCGACCACTACCAGCAGAACACCCCCATCGGCGACGGCCCCGTGCTGCTGCCCGACAACCACTAC
CTGAGCACCCAGTCCGCCCTGAGCAAAGACCCCAACGAGAAGCGCGATCACATGGTCCTGCTGGAGTTCG
TGACCGCCGCCGGGATCACTCTCGGCATGGACGAGCTGTACAAGTCCGGACTCAGATCTCGAGCTCAAGC
TTCGAATTCTGCAGTCGACATGGACCTGACCCACACCTTCTTCAACCCGGACCGGGAGGGCTGGCTCCTT
AAGCTGGGAGGCCGGGTGAAGACGTGGAAGCGGCGCTGGTTTATCCTCACAGACAACTGCCTCTACTACT
TTGAGTACACCACGGACAAGGAGCCCCGAGGAGAGATCCCCCTCGAGAATCTGAGCATCCGAGAGGTGGA
CGACCCCCGGAAACCGAACTGCTTTGAACTTTACATCCCCAACAACAAGGGGCAGCTCATCAAAGCCTGC
AAAACTGAGGCGGACGGCCGAGTGGTGGAGGGAAACCACATGGTGTACCGGATCTCGGCCCCCACGCAGG
AGGAGAAGGACGAGTGGATCAAGTCCATCCAGGCGGCTGTGAGTGTGGACCCCTTCTATGAGATGCTGGC
AGCGAGAAAGAAGCGGATTTCAGTCAAGAAGAAGCAGGAGCAGCCCGGGGGATCGGGTGGTGTCGACATG
GACCTGACCCACACCTTCTTCAACCCGGACCGGGAGGGCTGGCTCCTTAAGCTGGGAGGCCGGGTGAAGA
CGTGGAAGCGGCGCTGGTTTATCCTCACAGACAACTGCCTCTACTACTTTGAGTACACCACGGACAAGGA
GCCCCGAGGAGAGATCCCCCTCGAGAATCTGAGCATCCGAGAGGTGGACGACCCCCGGAAACCGAACTGC
TTTGAACTTTACATCCCCAACAACAAGGGGCAGCTCATCAAAGCCTGCAAAACTGAGGCGGACGGCCGAG
TGGTGGAGGGAAACCACATGGTGTACCGGATCTCGGCCCCCACGCAGGAGGAGAAGGACGAGTGGATCAA
GTCCATCCAGGCGGCTGTGAGTGTGGACCCCTTCTATGAGATGCTGGCAGCGAGAAAGAAGCGGATTTCA
GTCAAGAAGAAGCAGGAGCAGCCCTGAGGTACCGCGGGCCCGGGATCCACCGGATCTAGATAACTGATCA
TAATCAGCCATACCACATTTGTAGAGGTTTTACTTGCTTTAAAAAACCTCCCACACCTCCCCCTGAACCT
GAAACATAAAATGAATGCAATTGTTGTTGTTAACTTGTTTATTGCAGCTTATAATGGTTACAAATAAAGC
AATAGCATCACAAATTTCACAAATAAAGCATTTTTTTCACTGCATTCTAGTTGTGGTTTGTCCAAACTCA
TCAATGTATCTTAACGCGTAAATTGTAAGCGTTAATATTTTGTTAAAATTCGCGTTAAATTTTTGTTAAA
TCAGCTCATTTTTTAACCAATAGGCCGAAATCGGCAAAATCCCTTATAAATCAAAAGAATAGACCGAGAT
AGGGT
[37 nt withheld, positions 2736-2772]
AAAGAACGTGGACTCCAACGTCAAAGG
[49 nt withheld, positions 2800-2848]
T
[91 nt withheld, positions 2850-2940]
G
[124 nt withheld, positions 2942-3065]
CAGGTGGCACTTTTCGGGGAAATGTGCGCGGAACCCCTATTTGTTTATTTTTCTAAATACATTCAAATAT
GTATCCGCTCATGAGACAATAACCCTGATAAATGCTTCAATAATATTGAAAAAGGAAGAGTCCTGAGGCG
GAAAGAACCAGCTGTGGAATGTGTGTCAGTTAGGGTGTGGAAAGTCCCCAGGCTCCCCAGCAGGCAGAAG
TATGCAAAGCATGCATCTCAATTAGTCAGCAACCAGGTGTGGAAAGTCCCCAGGCTCCCCAGCAGGCAGA
AGTATGCAAAGCATGCATCTCAATTAGTCAGCAACCATAGTCCCGCCCCTAACTCCGCCCATCCCGCCCC
TAACTCCGCCCAGTTCCGCCCATTCTCCGCCCCATGGCTGACTAATTTTTTTTATTTATGCAGAGGCCGA
GGCCGCCTCGGCCTCTGAGCTATTCCAGAAGTAGTGAGGAGGCTTTTTTGGAGGCCTAGGCTTTTGCAAA
GATCGATCAAGAGACAGGATGAGGATCGTTTCGCATGATTGAACAAGATGGATTGCACGCAGGTTCTCCG
GCCGCTTGGGTGGAGAGGCTATTCGGCTATGACTGGGCACAACAGACAATCGGCTGCTCTGATGCCGCCG
TGTTCCGGCTGTCAGCGCAGGGGCGCCCGGTTCTTTTTGTCAAGACCGACCTGTCCGGTGCCCTGAATGA
ACTGCAAGACGAGGCAGCGCGGCTATCGTGGCTGGCCACGACGGGCGTTCCTTGCGCAGCTGTGCTCGAC
GTTGTCACTGAAGCGGGAAGGGACTGGCTGCTATTGGGCGAAGTGCCGGGGCAGGATCTCCTGTCATCTC
ACCTTGCTCCTGCCGAGAAAGTATCCATCATGGCTGATGCAATGCGGCGGCTGCATACGCTTGATCCGGC
TACCTGCCCATTCGACCACCAAGCGAAACATCGCATCGAGCGAGCACGTACTCGGATGGAAGCCGGTCTT
GTCGATCAGGATGATCTGGACGAAGAGCATCAGGGGCTCGCGCCAGCCGAACTGTTCGCCAGGCTCAAGG
CGAGCATGCCCGACGGCGAGGATCTCGTCGTGACCCATGGCGATGCCTGCTTGCCGAATATCATGGTGGA
AAATGGCCGCTTTTCTGGATTCATCGACTGTGGCCGGCTGGGTGTGGCGGACCGCTATCAGGACATAGCG
TTGGCTACCCGTGATATTGCTGAAGAGCTTGGCGGCGAATGGGCTGACCGCTTCCTCGTGCTTTACGGTA
TCGCCGCTCCCGATTCGCAGCGCATCGCCTTCTATCGCCTTCTTGACGAGTTCTTCTGAGCGGGACTCTG
GGGTTCGAAATGACCGACCAAGCGACGCCCAACCTGCCATCACGAGATTTCGATTCCACCGCCGCCTTCT
ATGAAAGGTTGGGCTTCGGAATCGTTTTCCGGGACGCCGGCTGGATGATCCTCCAGCGCGGGGATCTCAT
GCTGGAGTTCTTCGCCCACCCTAGGGGGAGGCTAACTGAAACACGGAAGGAGACAATACCGGAAGGAACC
CGCGCTATGACGGCAATAAAAAGACAGAATAAAACGCACGGTGTTGGGTCGTTTGTTCATAAACGCGGGG
TTCGGTCCCAGGGCTGGCACTCTGTCGATACCCCACCGAGACCCCATTGGGGCCAATACGCCCGCGTTTC
TTCCTTTTCCCCACCCCACCCCCCAAGTTCGGGTGAAGGCCCAGGGCTCGCAGCCAACGTCGGGGCGGCA
GGCCCTGCCATAGCCTCAGGTTACTCATATATACTTTAGATTGATTTAAAACTTCATTTTTAATTTAAAA
GGATCTAGGTGAAGATCCTTTTTGATAATCTCATGACCAAAATCCCTTAACGTGAGTTTTCGTTCCACTG
AGCGTCAGACCCCGTAGAAAAGATCAAAGGATCTTCTTGAGATCCTTTTTTTCTGCGCGTAATCTGCTGC
TTGCAAACAAAAAAACCACCGCTACCAGCGGTGGTTTGTTTGCCGGATCAAGAGCTACCAACTCTTTTTC
CGAAGGTAACTGGCTTCAGCAGAGCGCAGATACCAAATACTGTTCTTCTAGTGTAGCCGTAGTTAGGCCA
CCACTTCAAGAACTCTGTAGCACCGCCTACATACCTCGCTCTGCTAATCCTGTTACCAGTGGCTGCTGCC
AGTGGCGATAAGTCGTGTCTTACCGGGTTGGACTCAAGACGATAGTTACCGGATAAGGCGCAGCGGTCGG
GCTGAACGGGGGGTTCGTGCACACAGCCCAGCTTGGAGCGAACGACCTACACCGAACTGAGATACCTACA
GCGTGAGCTATGAGAAAGCGCCACGCTTCCCGAAGGGAGAAAGGCGGACAGGTATCCGGTAAGCGGCAGG
GTCGGAACAGGAGAGCGCACGAGGGAGCTTCCAGGGGGAAACGCCTGGTATCTTTATAGTCCTGTCGGGT
TTCGCCACCTCTGACTTGAGCGTCGATTTTTGTGATGCTCGTCAGGGGGGCGGAGCCTATGGAAAAACGC
CAGCAACGCGGCCTTTTTACGGTTCCTGGCCTTTTGCTGGCCTTTTGCTCACATGTTCTTTCCTGCGTTA
TCCCCTGATTCTGTGGATAACCGTATTACCGCCATGCAT
